Addgene plasmid #83087: TET-pLKO.1 PURO shID2 #2
Purpose: Lentiviral shRNA vector for inducible knockdown of human ID2
Depositing lab: Kevin Janes. Depositing organization: University of Virginia. Publication: Tumor-Suppressor Inactivation of GDF11 Occurs by Precursor Sequestration in Triple-Negative Breast Cancer. Bajikar SS, Wang CC, Borten MA, Pereira EJ, Atkins KA, Janes KA. Dev Cell. 2017 Nov 20;43(4):418-435.e13. doi: 10.1016/j.devcel.2017.10.027. PubMed 29161592.
Backbone
  Vector backbone: Tet-pLKO-puro
  Backbone manufacturer: Addgene #21915
  Backbone size w/o insert (bp): 10633
  Total vector size (bp): 8816
  Vector type: Mammalian Expression, Lentiviral
  Selectable markers: Puromycin
Growth in bacteria
  Bacterial resistance: Ampicillin, 100 μg/mL
  Growth temperature: 30°C
  Growth strain: NEB Stable
  Copy number: Low Copy
Gene/Insert
  Gene/Insert name: shID2
  gRNA/shRNA sequence: GACCACCCTCAACACGGATAT
  Species: H. sapiens (human)
  GenBank ID: NM_002166
  Entrez Gene: ID2 (a.k.a. GIG8, ID2A, ID2H, bHLHb26)
  Cloning method: Restriction Enzyme; 5′ cloning site AgeI (not destroyed); 3′ cloning site E (not destroyed)
  Sequencing primers: 5′ GGCAGGGATATTCACCATTATCGTTTCAGA
Terms and licenses: Academic/Nonprofit Terms; Industry Terms: Not Available to Industry
Depositor comments: The targeting sequence was identified from the TRC (TRCN0000232079). Knockdown validated by Western blot of transient, ectopic expression of ID2 in 293T cells.
How to cite: TET-pLKO.1 PURO shID2 #2 was a gift from Kevin Janes (Addgene plasmid # 83087 ; http://n2t.net/addgene:83087 ; RRID:Addgene_83087)
