[The description below was written by a language model from this plasmid's Addgene catalogue record.]
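Description:
TET-pLKO.1 PURO shID2 #2 is a lentiviral shRNA vector for doxycycline-inducible knockdown of human ID2 (inhibitor of DNA binding 2, also known as bHLHb26). It is built on the Tet-pLKO-puro backbone, an all-in-one inducible derivative of pLKO.1. The plasmid is maintained in bacteria as a low-copy construct under ampicillin selection, and transduced mammalian cells are selected with puromycin. The recorded total size, about 8.8 kb, is smaller than the roughly 10.6 kb empty backbone. This is consistent with the usual design, in which a stuffer fragment is replaced by the short hairpin oligonucleotide. The hairpin was inserted by restriction cloning with AgeI at the 5′ site. The 3′ site is truncated in the record, and both sites are listed as retained.

The payload is a hairpin whose 21-nucleotide targeting sequence against the ID2 transcript was taken from the TRC shRNA library. No feature table is provided, so the promoters and viral elements are not itemised in the record. In general, the Tet-pLKO-puro system places the shRNA under a Tet-operator-containing H1 promoter and co-expresses the Tet repressor with the puromycin resistance gene. Hairpin transcription is therefore repressed until tetracycline or doxycycline is added. Because the cassette lies between lentiviral LTRs, it can be packaged into virus and stably integrated into target cells.

The depositor reports that knockdown was validated by Western blot against transiently expressed ectopic ID2 in 293T cells. The "#2" in the name suggests it is one of several independent ID2 hairpins. It was deposited in connection with a study of triple-negative breast cancer.
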