>Addgene plasmid #83087 | TET-pLKO.1 PURO shID2 #2 | addgene partial sequence | sequence record 161203 | H1 5'-tcgctatgtgttctgggaaa-3'
ATAGAGACTTATAAGTTCCCTATCAGTGATAGAGACACCGGGACCACCCTCAACACGGATATCTGCAGAT
ATCCGTGTT
