>Addgene plasmid #83087 | TET-pLKO.1 PURO shID2 #2 | addgene partial sequence | sequence record 161204 | hGata4-rev 5'-ATTGTGGATGAATACTGCC-3'
ACACGGATATCTGCAGATATCCGTGTTGAGGGTGGTCCCGGTGTCTCTATCACTGATAGGGAACTTATAA
GTCTCTATCACTGATAGGGATTTCACGTTTATGGTGATTTCCCAGAACACATAGCGACATGCAAATATTG
CGGCCGCTCGAGGCTAGTCTCGTGATCGATACCGTCGAGATCCGTTCACTAATCGAATGGATCTGTCTCT
GTCTCTCTCTCCACCTTCTTCTTCTATTCCTTCGGGCCTGTCGGGTCCCCTCGGGGTTGGGAGGTGGGTC
TGAAACGATAATGGTGAATATCCCTGCCTAACTCTATTCACTATAGAAAGTACAGCAAAAACTATTCTTA
AACCTACCAAGCCTCCTACTATCATTATGAATAATTTTATATACCACAGCCAATTTGTTATGTTAAACCA
ATTCCACAAACTTGCCCATTTATCTAATTCCAATAATTCTTGTTCATTCTTTTCTTGCTGGTTTTGCGAT
TCTTCAATTAAGGAGTGTATTAAGCTTGTGTAATTGTTAATTTCTCTGTCCCACTCCATCCAGGTCGTGT
GATTCCAAATCTGTTCCAGAGATTTATTACTCCAACTAGCATTCCAAGGCACAGCAGTGGTGCAAATGAG
TTTTCCAGAGCAACCCCAAATCCCCAGGAGCTGTTGATCCTTTAGGTATCTTTCCACAGCCAGGATTCTT
GCCTGGAGCTGCTTGATGCCCCAGACTGTGAGTTGCAACAGATGCTGTTGCGCCTCAATAGCCCTCAGCA
A
